Addgene plasmid #162862: pUCP20 PilBF486*
Purpose: Expression of PilB F486 Amber with a C-terminal histag
Depositing lab: Katrina Forest. Depositing organization: University of Wisconsin, Madison.
Backbone
  Vector backbone: pUCP20
  Backbone size w/o insert (bp): 3643
  Vector type: Bacterial Expression
Growth in bacteria
  Bacterial resistance: Ampicillin, 100 μg/mL
  Growth temperature: 37°C
  Growth strain: DH5alpha
  Copy number: High Copy
Gene/Insert
  Gene/Insert name: PilB
  Species: Pseudomonas aeruginosa
  Insert size (bp): 1728
  Mutation: F486Amber
  Tag / fusion protein: Histidine tag (H6x) (C terminal on insert)
  Cloning method: Gibson Cloning
Resource information
  A portion of this plasmid was derived from a plasmid made by: clone from pUCP20 PilB
Terms and licenses: Academic/Nonprofit Terms; Industry Terms: Not Available to Industry
Depositor comments: Amber mutation was inserted concomitant to replacing the original UAG stop codon with UAA from pUCP20 PilB
How to cite: pUCP20 PilBF486* was a gift from Katrina Forest (Addgene plasmid # 162862 ; http://n2t.net/addgene:162862 ; RRID:Addgene_162862)
