[The description below was written by a language model from this plasmid's Addgene catalogue record and pLannotate feature annotations shown in this document.]
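Description:
pUCP20 PilBF486* is a bacterial expression plasmid built on pUCP20, an Escherichia coli–Pseudomonas shuttle backbone. It carries two replication systems: the high-copy ColE1/pUC origin for propagation in E. coli, and the pRO1600 oriV with its cognate Rep protein (annotated as a fragment), which supports replication in Pseudomonas aeruginosa. Selection is through the β-lactamase gene (AmpR) under its own promoter, conferring resistance to ampicillin and related antibiotics. Short remnants of bom, rop and lacI are also annotated. These are backbone leftovers rather than functional elements, so no complete lac repressor gene is present on the plasmid.

The insert is P. aeruginosa pilB, which encodes the ATPase motor that powers assembly and extension of the type IV pilus, a structure involved in adhesion, biofilm maturation, virulence and twitching motility. The gene sits downstream of the lac promoter and operator, with the CAP binding site just upstream across the circular junction. It is fused to a C-terminal hexahistidine tag, which the feature table does not annotate separately. Codon F486 has been changed to an amber (UAG) stop, and the depositor notes that the gene's original UAG terminator from the parent pUCP20 PilB was simultaneously changed to UAA, leaving the position-486 amber as the only UAG in the reading frame. This design is typical of amber suppression experiments, in which a suppressor tRNA/synthetase pair inserts a noncanonical amino acid at a chosen site. There, the C-terminal tag would mark only full-length read-through product. However, the record states the purpose only as expression of the PilB F486 amber variant with a C-terminal His tag and names no suppression system or incorporated residue.
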