Features (pLannotate 1.2.2; 12 found; start..end, strand, type, name):
      1..31      +  promoter       lac promoter: promoter for the E. coli lac operon
     39..55      +  protein_bind   lac operator: The lac repressor binds to the lac operator to inhibit transcription in E. coli. This inhibition can be relieved by adding lactose or isopropyl-β-D-thiogalactopyranoside (IPTG). lac repressor encoded by lacI
     75..1772    +  CDS            pilB: PILB_PSEAE - Experimental evidence at protein level: Swiss-Prot protein existence level 1. ATPase component of the type IV pilus (T4P) that plays a role in surface and host cell adhesion, colonization, biofilm maturation, virulence, and twitching, a form of surface-associated motility facilitated by cycles of extension, adhesion, and retraction of T4P fibers (PubMed:15659660, PubMed:28854278). Acts as a molecular motor to provide the energy that is required for biogenesis of the pilus and the extrusion of substrates generated in the cytoplasm (PubMed:8102361, PubMed:18174131). PilB ATPase acti
   1803..2632    -  CDS            pRO1600 Rep (fragment): replication protein for the broad-host-range plasmid pRO1600 from Pseudomonas aeruginosa&nbsp
   2646..2997    +  rep_origin     pRO1600 oriV: broad-host-range origin of replication from Pseudomonas aeruginosa plasmid pRO1600; requires the pRO1600 Rep protein for replication (West et al., 1994)
   3043..3091    -  misc_feature   bom (fragment): basis of mobility region from pBR322
   3193..3228    -  CDS            rop (fragment): Rop protein, which maintains plasmids at low copy number; rop
   3323..3427    +  promoter       AmpR promoter: bla
   3428..4288    +  CDS            AmpR: β-lactamase; bla; confers resistance to ampicillin, carbenicillin, and related antibiotics
   4459..5047    +  rep_origin     ori: high-copy-number ColE1/pMB1/pBR322/pUC origin of replication
   5230..5322    +  CDS            lacI (fragment): lac repressor; lacI; The lac repressor binds to the lac operator to inhibit transcription in E. coli. This inhibition can be relieved by adding lactose or isopropyl-β-D-thiogalactopyranoside (IPTG).
   5335..5356    +  protein_bind   CAP binding site: CAP binding activates transcription in the presence of cAMP. E. coli catabolite activator protein
>Addgene plasmid #162862 | pUCP20 PilBF486* | addgene full sequence | sequence record 329256 | Addgene NGS Result
TTTACACTTTATGCTTCCGGCTCGTATGTTGTGTGGAATTGTGAGCGGATAACAATTTCACACAGGAAAC
AGCTATGAACGACAGCATCCAACTGAGCGGTCTGTCCCGACAGCTCGTCCAAGCCAATCTACTCGACGAA
AAGACCGCCCTGCAGGCCCAGACGCAGGCGCAGCGCAACAAGCTGTCGCTGGTGACGCACCTGGTGCAGA
ACAAGCTGGTAAGCGGCCTGGCCCTGGCCGAATTGTCCGCCGAGCAGTTCGGCATCGCCTATTGCGACCT
GAACAGCCTGGACAGGGAAAGCTTTCCGCGGGACGCCATCAGCGAAAAGCTGGTCCGCCAGCACCGGGTC
ATTCCCCTGTGGCGGCGGGGCAACAAGTTGTTCGTAGGCATCTCCGACGCCGCCAACCACCAGGCCATCA
ACGACGTCCAGTTCAGCACTGGCCTGACGACCGAGGCCATTCTGGTCGAGGACGACAAGCTCGGCCTTGC
CATCGACAAGCTATTCGAGAATGCAACCGACGGCTTGGCAGGTCTCGATGACGTGGACCTGGAAGGACTG
GATGTAGGCGTCAAGGAAACGTCCGGACAAGAAGATACTGGCGCGGAGGCAGACGACGCTCCCGTCGTCC
GCTTCGTCAACAAGATGCTGCTGGACGCTATCAAAGGCGGGTCTTCCGACTTGCACTTCGAGCCCTACGA
GAAGATCTACCGGGTGCGCTTCCGTACCGACGGCATGCTTCACGAAGTGGCCAAGCCGCCGATCCAGTTG
GCCAGTCGTATCTCTGCTCGTCTCAAGGTAATGGCCGGCCTGGATATCTCCGAACGACGCAAGCCGCAGG
ACGGACGGATCAAGATGCGCGTGTCGAAGACCAAGTCCATCGACTTCCGCGTCAACACCCTGCCGACCCT
GTGGGGCGAGAAGATCGTGATGCGGATCCTCGACTCCTCCAGCGCGCAGATGGGCATCGACGCCCTGGGC
TACGAGGAGGACCAGAAGGAACTCTACCTGGCCGCACTCAAGCAGCCGCAGGGCATGATCCTGGTCACCG
GCCCCACCGGCTCGGGCAAGACGGTATCGCTGTACACCGGCCTGAACATCCTCAATACCACCGACATCAA
CATTTCCACCGCCGAAGACCCGGTGGAGATCAACCTGGAAGGCATCAACCAGGTCAACGTCAATCCGCGC
CAGGGCATGGACTTCTCCCAGGCGCTGCGCGCCTTCCTGCGCCAGGACCCGGACGTGATCATGGTCGGCG
AGATCCGCGACCTGGAGACCGCCGAGATCGCCATCAAGGCGGCGCAGACCGGGCATATGGTGATGTCCAC
CCTGCACACCAACAGCGCCGCCGAGACCCTGACCCGCCTGCTGAACATGGGCGTACCGGCGTTCAACCTG
GCGACCTCGGTGAACCTGATCATCGCCCAGCGCCTTGCGCGAAAACTCTGTTCGCACTGCAAGAAAGAGC
ACGACGTACCGAAGGAAACCCTGCTTCACGAAGGTTTCCCAGAAGAGTTGATCGGCACCTAGAAGCTGTA
TTCACCAGTGGGCTGCGACCATTGCAAGAACGGTTACAAGGGCCGTGTCGGTATTTATGAAGTAGTTAAA
AACACCCCGGCCCTGCAGCGGATTATCATGGAGGAAGGCAACTCCATCGAGATCGCCGAGCAAGCCCGCA
AAGAAGGCTTCAACGATCTGCGCACCTCAGGCCTGCTGAAAGCCATGCAGGGGATCACCAGCCTGGAGGA
AGTCAACCGCGTGACCAAGGATAGGCCGGGCCATCATCATCACCATCATTAAGCCAGATCCAGCGGCATC
TGGGTTAGTCGAGCGCGGGCCGCTTCCCATGTCTCACCAGGGCGAGCCTGTTTCGCGATCTCAGCATCTG
AAATCTTCCCGGCCTTGCGCTTCGCTGGGGCCTTACCCACCGCCTTGGCGGGCTTCTTCGGTCCAAAACT
GAACAACAGATGTGTGACCTTGCGCCCGGTCTTTCGCTGCGCCCACTCCACCTGTAGCGGGCTGTGCTCG
TTGATCTGCGTCACGGCTGGATCAAGCACTCGCAACTTGAAGTCCTTGATCGAGGGATACCGGCCTTCCA
GTTGAAACCACTTTCGCAGCTGGTCAATTTCTATTTCGCGCTGGCCGATGCTGTCCCATTGCATGAGCAG
CTCGTAAAGCCTGATCGCGTGGGTGCTGTCCATCTTGGCCACGTCAGCCAAGGCGTATTTGGTGAACTGT
TTGGTGAGTTCCGTCAGGTACGGCAGCATGTCTTTGGTGAACCTGAGTTCTACACGGCCCTCACCCTCCC
GGTAGATGATTGTTTGCACCCAGCCGGTAATCATCACACTCGGTCTTTTCCCCTTGCCATTGGGCTCTTG
GGTTAACCGGACTTCCCGCCGTTTCAGGCGCAGGGCCGCTTCTTTGAGCTGGTTGTAGGAAGATTCGATA
GGGACACCCGCCATCGTCGCTATGTCCTCCGCCGTCACTGAATACATCACTTCATCGGTGACAGGCTCGC
TCCTCTTCACCTGGCTAATACAGGCCAGAACGATCCGCTGTTCCTGAACACTGAGGCGATACGCGGCCTC
GACCAGGGCATTGCTTTTGTAAACCATTGGGGGTGAGGCCACGTTCGACATTCCTTGTGTATAAGGGGAC
ACTGTATCTGCGTCCCACAATACAACAAATCCGTCCCTTTACAACAACAAATCCGTCCCTTCTTAACAAC
AAATCCGTCCCTTAATGGCAACAAATCCGTCCCTTTTTAAACTCTACAGGCCACGGATTACGTGGCCTGT
AGACGTCCTAAAAGGTTTAAAAGGGAAAAGGAAGAAAAGGGTGGAAACGCAAAAAACGCACCACTACGTG
GCCCCGTTGGGGCCGCATTTGTGCCCCTGAAGGGGCGGGGGAGGCGTCTGGGCAATCCCCGTTTTACCAG
TCCCCTATCGCCGCCTGAGAGGGCGCAGGAAGCGAGTAATCAGGGTATCGAGGCGGATTCACCCTTGGCG
TCCAACCAGCGGCACCAGCGGCGCCTGAGAGGATGGTGCACTCTCAGTACAATCTGCTCTGATGCCGCAT
AGTTAAGCCAGCCCCGACACCCGCCAACACCCGCTGACGCGCCCTGACGGGCTTGTCTGCTCCCGGCATC
CGCTTACAGACAAGCTGTGACCGTCTCCGGGAGCTGCATGTGTCAGAGGTTTTCACCGTCATCACCGAAA
CGCGCGAGACGAAAGGGCCTCGTGATACGCCTATTTTTATAGGTTAATGTCATGATAATAATGGTTTCTT
AGACGTCAGGTGGCACTTTTCGGGGAAATGTGCGCGGAACCCCTATTTGTTTATTTTTCTAAATACATTC
AAATATGTATCCGCTCATGAGACAATAACCCTGATAAATGCTTCAATAATATTGAAAAAGGAAGAGTATG
AGTATTCAACATTTCCGTGTCGCCCTTATTCCCTTTTTTGCGGCATTTTGCCTTCCTGTTTTTGCTCACC
CAGAAACGCTGGTGAAAGTAAAAGATGCTGAAGATCAGTTGGGTGCACGAGTGGGTTACATCGAACTGGA
TCTCAACAGCGGTAAGATCCTTGAGAGTTTTCGCCCCGAAGAACGTTTTCCAATGATGAGCACTTTTAAA
GTTCTGCTATGTGGCGCGGTATTATCCCGTATTGACGCCGGGCAAGAGCAACTCGGTCGCCGCATACACT
ATTCTCAGAATGACTTGGTTGAGTACTCACCAGTCACAGAAAAGCATCTTACGGATGGCATGACAGTAAG
AGAATTATGCAGTGCTGCCATAACCATGAGTGATAACACTGCGGCCAACTTACTTCTGACAACGATCGGA
GGACCGAAGGAGCTAACCGCTTTTTTGCACAACATGGGGGATCATGTAACTCGCCTTGATCGTTGGGAAC
CGGAGCTGAATGAAGCCATACCAAACGACGAGCGTGACACCACGATGCCTGTAGCAATGGCAACAACGTT
GCGCAAACTATTAACTGGCGAACTACTTACTCTAGCTTCCCGGCAACAATTAATAGACTGGATGGAGGCG
GATAAAGTTGCAGGACCACTTCTGCGCTCGGCCCTTCCGGCTGGCTGGTTTATTGCTGATAAATCTGGAG
CCGGTGAGCGTGGGTCTCGCGGTATCATTGCAGCACTGGGGCCAGATGGTAAGCCCTCCCGTATCGTAGT
TATCTACACGACGGGGAGTCAGGCAACTATGGATGAACGAAATAGACAGATCGCTGAGATAGGTGCCTCA
CTGATTAAGCATTGGTAACTGTCAGACCAAGTTTACTCATATATACTTTAGATTGATTTAAAACTTCATT
TTTAATTTAAAAGGATCTAGGTGAAGATCCTTTTTGATAATCTCATGACCAAAATCCCTTAACGTGAGTT
TTCGTTCCACTGAGCGTCAGACCCCGTAGAAAAGATCAAAGGATCTTCTTGAGATCCTTTTTTTCTGCGC
GTAATCTGCTGCTTGCAAACAAAAAAACCACCGCTACCAGCGGTGGTTTGTTTGCCGGATCAAGAGCTAC
CAACTCTTTTTCCGAAGGTAACTGGCTTCAGCAGAGCGCAGATACCAAATACTGTTCTTCTAGTGTAGCC
GTAGTTAGGCCACCACTTCAAGAACTCTGTAGCACCGCCTACATACCTCGCTCTGCTAATCCTGTTACCA
GTGGCTGCTGCCAGTGGCGATAAGTCGTGTCTTACCGGGTTGGACTCAAGACGATAGTTACCGGATAAGG
CGCAGCGGTCGGGCTGAACGGGGGGTTCGTGCACACAGCCCAGCTTGGAGCGAACGACCTACACCGAACT
GAGATACCTACAGCGTGAGCTATGAGAAAGCGCCACGCTTCCCGAAGGGAGAAAGGCGGACAGGTATCCG
GTAAGCGGCAGGGTCGGAACAGGAGAGCGCACGAGGGAGCTTCCAGGGGGAAACGCCTGGTATCTTTATA
GTCCTGTCGGGTTTCGCCACCTCTGACTTGAGCGTCGATTTTTGTGATGCTCGTCAGGGGGGCGGAGCCT
ATGGAAAAACGCCAGCAACGCGGCCTTTTTACGGTTCCTGGCCTTTTGCTGGCCTTTTGCTCACATGTTC
TTTCCTGCGTTATCCCCTGATTCTGTGGATAACCGTATTACCGCCTTTGAGTGAGCTGATACCGCTCGCC
GCAGCCGAACGACCGAGCGCAGCGAGTCAGTGAGCGAGGAAGCGGAAGAGCGCCCAATACGCAAACCGCC
TCTCCCCGCGCGTTGGCCGATTCATTAATGCAGCTGGCACGACAGGTTTCCCGACTGGAAAGCGGGCAGT
GAGCGCAACGCAATTAATGTGAGTTAGCTCACTCATTAGGCACCCCAGGC
